>Addgene plasmid #241516 | AiP1546 - pAAV-AiE2213m-minBG-SYFP2-WPRE3-BGHpA | depositor full sequence | sequence record 476412 | Full Sequence
CCTGCAGGCAGCTGCGCGCTCGCTCGCTCACTGAGGCCGCCCGGGCGTCGGGCGACCTTTGGTCGCCCGG
CCTCAGTGAGCGAGCGAGCGCGCAGAGAGGGAGTGGCCAACTCCATCACTAGGGGTTCCTGCGGCCGCAC
GCGTTGTAAGAGTAATAATCGCCGGCGACAAACTGAAGTCTCCACAGCAAAGACAGAGAAAGCCTGAGTT
ACTTCCTAGGTAGTAAGGAGAAAACAGTAGGCAGTTTATTTGGATTTCTACAGAGTTCAATCATGCCACA
CAATGAGTCCTTAGAACCAAAAATCTAAAGCTGCCCTTATGGTGATTAAAATGCTTTAGCTCTGAAACAG
TGTTTACACTTATGCTTTCATAATACCATCTTTCACAAGTACAACCATCATCCAAAGTATCACGGGAAGC
AGACCATACCTCAAGCCAACAGTAAGCCTCAGCTATTCCGTGCAGAGTCTCAGGGAGGAAGTTTGCTTCT
GCCGAATAACACTTAGGCATTACATAAGCAGTTAAAATTTGAGTCTCAAAACTTATTCACACATCGATAT
AGTCTGGGATGATGCAGTCTTTTTAAATACCCATTAGTTTATTAATTCTTCTATCAGTACTCCCATACTG
CTCATTATTTTGACTACTCTTTTGTATCCATGAAGGGAGGCTGCCTGTACGATGTCACTAGTGATCCACC
CTGTCCTCAAAGATGTAGCCCATACTCACAATTAGCATCAACTTTGTACCTGAGATATAGACAAGCGCTT
GCTGAAATTTTATTTCAATAGATTCAAAGGAAAGTGTAACTGTAGAAAAGTTTTCCATAGAGGGCTTCTG
GCTTTACCCTCTATTCAAGTCAAGTTTGACTGTGGGTAACATTTAATCAATAAAACTTCTGGGCCAGTGA
ATGAGCTAACACAGAATTCAAAGCCTTCTTTTCATGAATATTTTTATTCCCTTGACACAAACAGATTCAT
GGGAAAAATGGAGCCAAGTGTGAGAGGTGATTCGGATACTCATTTCTGTGTTGGCATTTGAAGTTCTGAT
GGTGGTAACAGTGGAGGGCAGCCACAGGGAAGCTGTTTATTCAAAGCAACTCAAAGCGCCGGCGGAGCTC
GGGCTGGGCATAAAAGTCAGGGCAGAGCCATCTATTGCTTACATTTGCTTCTGGGATCCAGATCTTTCGA
AGCTAGCGCTACCGGTCGCCACCATGGTGAGCAAGGGCGAGGAGCTGTTCACCGGGGTGGTGCCCATCCT
GGTCGAGCTGGACGGCGACGTAAACGGCCACAAGTTCAGCGTGTCCGGCGAGGGCGAGGGCGATGCCACC
TACGGCAAGCTGACCCTGAAGCTGATCTGCACCACCGGCAAGCTGCCCGTGCCCTGGCCCACCCTCGTGA
CCACCCTGGGCTACGGCGTGCAGTGCTTCGCCCGCTACCCCGACCACATGAAGCAGCACGACTTCTTCAA
GTCCGCCATGCCCGAAGGCTACGTCCAGGAGCGCACCATCTTCTTCAAGGACGACGGCAACTACAAGACC
CGCGCCGAGGTGAAGTTCGAGGGCGACACCCTGGTGAACCGCATCGAGCTGAAGGGCATCGACTTCAAGG
AGGACGGCAACATCCTGGGGCACAAGCTGGAGTACAACTACAACAGCCACAACGTCTATATCACCGCCGA
CAAGCAGAAGAACGGCATCAAGGCCAACTTCAAGATCCGCCACAACATCGAGGACGGCGGCGTGCAGCTC
GCCGACCACTACCAGCAGAACACCCCCATCGGCGACGGCCCCGTGCTGCTGCCCGACAACCACTACCTGA
GCTACCAGTCCAAGCTGAGCAAAGACCCCAACGAGAAGCGCGATCACATGGTCCTGCTGGAGTTCGTGAC
CGCCGCCGGGATCACTCTCGGCATGGACGAGCTGTACAAGTAAGTCGACGGCGCGCCGCGGCCGCGAATT
CGATATCATAATCAACCTCTGGATTACAAAATTTGTGAAAGATTGACTGGTATTCTTAACTATGTTGCTC
CTTTTACGCTATGTGGATACGCTGCTTTAATGCCTTTGTATCATGCTATTGCTTCCCGTATGGCTTTCAT
TTTCTCCTCCTTGTATAAATCCTGGTTAGTTCTTGCCACGGCGGAACTCATCGCCGCCTGCCTTGCCCGC
TGCTGGACAGGGGCTCGGCTGTTGGGCACTGACAATTCCGTGGCTCGAGAGATCTTCGACTGTGCCTTCT
AGTTGCCAGCCATCTGTTGTTTGCCCCTCCCCCGTGCCTTCCTTGACCCTGGAAGGTGCCACTCCCACTG
TCCTTTCCTAATAAAATGAGGAAATTGCATCGCATTGTCTGAGTAGGTGTCATTCTATTCTGGGGGGTGG
GGTGGGGCAGGACAGCAAGGGGGAGGATTGGGAAGACAATAGCAGGCATGAGATCTCACGTGCGGACCGA
GCGGCCGCAGGAACCCCTAGTGATGGAGTTGGCCACTCCCTCTCTGCGCGCTCGCTCGCTCACTGAGGCC
GGGCGACCAAAGGTCGCCCGACGCCCGGGCTTTGCCCGGGCGGCCTCAGTGAGCGAGCGAGCGCGCAGCT
GCCTGCAGGGGCGCCTGATGCGGTATTTTCTCCTTACGCATCTGTGCGGTATTTCACACCGCATA
[142 nt withheld, positions 2656-2797]
C
[141 nt withheld, positions 2799-2939]
CCTTTGACGTTGGAGTCCACGTTCTTT
[37 nt withheld, positions 2967-3003]
ACCCTATCTCGGGCTATTCTTTTGATTTATAAGGGATTTTGCCGATTTCGGCCTATTGGTTAAAAAATGA
GCTGATTTAACAAAAATTTAACGCGAATTTTAACAAAATATTAACGTTTACAATTTTATGGTGCACTCTC
AGTACAATCTGCTCTGATGCCGCATAGTTAAGCCAGCCCCGACACCCGCCAACACCCGCTGACGCGCCCT
GACGGGCTTGTCTGCTCCCGGCATCCGCTTACAGACAAGCTGTGACCGTCTCCGGGAGCTGCATGTGTCA
GAGGTTTTCACCGTCATCACCGAAACGCGCGAGACGAAAGGGCCTCGTGATACGCCTATTTTTATAGGTT
AATGTCATGATAATAATGGTTTCTTAGACGTCAGGTGGCACTTTTCGGGGAAATGTGCGCGGAACCCCTA
TTTGTTTATTTTTCTAAATACATTCAAATATGTATCCGCTCATGAGACAATAACCCTGATAAATGCTTCA
ATAATATTGAAAAAGGAAGAGTATGAGTATTCAACATTTCCGTGTCGCCCTTATTCCCTTTTTTGCGGCA
TTTTGCCTTCCTGTTTTTGCTCACCCAGAAACGCTGGTGAAAGTAAAAGATGCTGAAGATCAGTTGGGTG
CACGAGTGGGTTACATCGAACTGGATCTCAACAGCGGTAAGATCCTTGAGAGTTTTCGCCCCGAAGAACG
TTTTCCAATGATGAGCACTTTTAAAGTTCTGCTATGTGGCGCGGTATTATCCCGTATTGACGCCGGGCAA
GAGCAACTCGGTCGCCGCATACACTATTCTCAGAATGACTTGGTTGAGTACTCACCAGTCACAGAAAAGC
ATCTTACGGATGGCATGACAGTAAGAGAATTATGCAGTGCTGCCATAACCATGAGTGATAACACTGCGGC
CAACTTACTTCTGACAACGATCGGAGGACCGAAGGAGCTAACCGCTTTTTTGCACAACATGGGGGATCAT
GTAACTCGCCTTGATCGTTGGGAACCGGAGCTGAATGAAGCCATACCAAACGACGAGCGTGACACCACGA
TGCCTGTAGCAATGGCAACAACGTTGCGCAAACTATTAACTGGCGAACTACTTACTCTAGCTTCCCGGCA
ACAATTAATAGACTGGATGGAGGCGGATAAAGTTGCAGGACCACTTCTGCGCTCGGCCCTTCCGGCTGGC
TGGTTTATTGCTGATAAATCTGGAGCCGGTGAGCGTGGGTCTCGCGGTATCATTGCAGCACTGGGGCCAG
ATGGTAAGCCCTCCCGTATCGTAGTTATCTACACGACGGGGAGTCAGGCAACTATGGATGAACGAAATAG
ACAGATCGCTGAGATAGGTGCCTCACTGATTAAGCATTGGTAACTGTCAGACCAAGTTTACTCATATATA
CTTTAGATTGATTTAAAACTTCATTTTTAATTTAAAAGGATCTAGGTGAAGATCCTTTTTGATAATCTCA
TGACCAAAATCCCTTAACGTGAGTTTTCGTTCCACTGAGCGTCAGACCCCGTAGAAAAGATCAAAGGATC
TTCTTGAGATCCTTTTTTTCTGCGCGTAATCTGCTGCTTGCAAACAAAAAAACCACCGCTACCAGCGGTG
GTTTGTTTGCCGGATCAAGAGCTACCAACTCTTTTTCCGAAGGTAACTGGCTTCAGCAGAGCGCAGATAC
CAAATACTGTCCTTCTAGTGTAGCCGTAGTTAGGCCACCACTTCAAGAACTCTGTAGCACCGCCTACATA
CCTCGCTCTGCTAATCCTGTTACCAGTGGCTGCTGCCAGTGGCGATAAGTCGTGTCTTACCGGGTTGGAC
TCAAGACGATAGTTACCGGATAAGGCGCAGCGGTCGGGCTGAACGGGGGGTTCGTGCACACAGCCCAGCT
TGGAGCGAACGACCTACACCGAACTGAGATACCTACAGCGTGAGCTATGAGAAAGCGCCACGCTTCCCGA
AGGGAGAAAGGCGGACAGGTATCCGGTAAGCGGCAGGGTCGGAACAGGAGAGCGCACGAGGGAGCTTCCA
GGGGGAAACGCCTGGTATCTTTATAGTCCTGTCGGGTTTCGCCACCTCTGACTTGAGCGTCGATTTTTGT
GATGCTCGTCAGGGGGGCGGAGCCTATGGAAAAACGCCAGCAACGCGGCCTTTTTACGGTTCCTGGCCTT
TTGCTGGCCTTTTGCTCACATGT
Features (pLannotate 1.2.2; 14 found; start..end, strand, type, name):
     12..39      +  repeat_region  AAV2 ITR (fragment): inverted terminal repeat of adeno-associated virus serotype 2 inverted
     68..95      +  repeat_region  AAV2 ITR (fragment): inverted terminal repeat of adeno-associated virus serotype 2 inverted
   1214..1930    +  CDS            SYFP2: SYFP2 is a basic (constitutively fluorescent) yellow fluorescent protein published in 2006, derived from Aequorea victoria. It is reported to be a very rapidly-maturing monomer with moderate acid sensitivity.
   1970..2127    +  misc_feature   WPRE (fragment): woodchuck hepatitis virus posttranscriptional regulatory element
   2133..2213    +  misc_feature   WPRE (fragment): woodchuck hepatitis virus posttranscriptional regulatory element
   2230..2341    +  polyA_signal   bGH poly(A) signal: bovine growth hormone polyadenylation signal
   2459..2599    +  repeat_region  AAV2 ITR: inverted terminal repeat of adeno-associated virus serotype 2 inverted
   2604..2655    -  misc_feature   bom (fragment): basis of mobility region from pBR322
   2674..3054    +  rep_origin     M13 ori (sequence partly withheld): M13 bacteriophage origin of replication; arrow indicates direction of (+) strand synthesis
   3130..3179    -  misc_feature   bom (fragment): basis of mobility region from pBR322
   3281..3316    -  CDS            rop (fragment): Rop protein, which maintains plasmids at low copy number; rop
   3411..3515    +  promoter       AmpR promoter: bla
   3516..4376    +  CDS            AmpR: β-lactamase; bla; confers resistance to ampicillin, carbenicillin, and related antibiotics
   4547..5135    +  rep_origin     ori: high-copy-number ColE1/pMB1/pBR322/pUC origin of replication
