>Addgene plasmid #241516 | AiP1546 - pAAV-AiE2213m-minBG-SYFP2-WPRE3-BGHpA | addgene full sequence | sequence record 498857 | Addgene NGS Result
TTGAGATCCTTTTTTTCTGCGCGTAATCTGCTGCTTGCAAACAAAAAAACCACCGCTACCAGCGGTGGTT
TGTTTGCCGGATCAAGAGCTACCAACTCTTTTTCCGAAGGTAACTGGCTTCAGCAGAGCGCAGATACCAA
ATACTGTTCTTCTAGTGTAGCCGTAGTTAGGCCACCACTTCAAGAACTCTGTAGCACCGCCTACATACCT
CGCTCTGCTAATCCTGTTACCAGTGGCTGCTGCCAGTGGCGATAAGTCGTGTCTTACCGGGTTGGACTCA
AGACGATAGTTACCGGATAAGGCGCAGCGGTCGGGCTGAACGGGGGGTTCGTGCACACAGCCCAGCTTGG
AGCGAACGACCTACACCGAACTGAGATACCTACAGCGTGAGCTATGAGAAAGCGCCACGCTTCCCGAAGG
GAGAAAGGCGGACAGGTATCCGGTAAGCGGCAGGGTCGGAACAGGAGAGCGCACGAGGGAGCTTCCAGGG
GGAAACGCCTGGTATCTTTATAGTCCTGTCGGGTTTCGCCACCTCTGACTTGAGCGTCGATTTTTGTGAT
GCTCGTCAGGGGGGCGGAGCCTATGGAAAAACGCCAGCAACGCGGCCTTTTTACGGTTCCTGGCCTTTTG
CTGGCCTTTTGCTCACATGTCCTGCAGGCAGCTGCGCGCTCGCTCGCTCACTGAGGCCGCCCGGGCGTCG
GGCGACCTTTGGTCGCCCGGCCTCAGTGAGCGAGCGAGCGCGCAGAGAGGGAGTGGCCAACTCCATCACT
AGGGGTTCCTGCGGCCGCACGCGTTGTAAGAGTAATAATCGCCGGCGACAAACTGAAGTCTCCACAGCAA
AGACAGAGAAAGCCTGAGTTACTTCCTAGGTAGTAAGGAGAAAACAGTAGGCAGTTTATTTGGATTTCTA
CAGAGTTCAATCATGCCACACAATGAGTCCTTAGAACCAAAAATCTAAAGCTGCCCTTATGGTGATTAAA
ATGCTTTAGCTCTGAAACAGTGTTTACACTTATGCTTTCATAATACCATCTTTCACAAGTACAACCATCA
TCCAAAGTATCACGGGAAGCAGACCATACCTCAAGCCAACAGTAAGCCTCAGCTATTCCGTGCAGAGTCT
CAGGGAGGAAGTTTGCTTCTGCCGAATAACACTTAGGCATTACATAAGCAGTTAAAATTTGAGTCTCAAA
ACTTATTCACACATCGATATAGTCTGGGATGATGCAGTCTTTTTAAATACCCATTAGTTTATTAATTCTT
CTATCAGTACTCCCATACTGCTCATTATTTTGACTACTCTTTTGTATCCATGAAGGGAGGCTGCCTGTAC
GATGTCACTAGTGATCCACCCTGTCCTCAAAGATGTAGCCCATACTCACAATTAGCATCAACTTTGTACC
TGAGATATAGACAAGCGCTTGCTGAAATTTTATTTCAATAGATTCAAAGGAAAGTGTAACTGTAGAAAAG
TTTTCCATAGAGGGCTTCTGGCTTTACCCTCTATTCAAGTCAAGTTTGACTGTGGGTAACATTTAATCAA
TAAAACTTCTGGGCCAGTGAATGAGCTAACACAGAATTCAAAGCCTTCTTTTCATGAATATTTTTATTCC
CTTGACACAAACAGATTCATGGGAAAAATGGAGCCAAGTGTGAGAGGTGATTCGGATACTCATTTCTGTG
TTGGCATTTGAAGTTCTGATGGTGGTAACAGTGGAGGGCAGCCACAGGGAAGCTGTTTATTCAAAGCAAC
TCAAAGGCGCCGGCGGAGCTCGGGCTGGGCATAAAAGTCAGGGCAGAGCCATCTATTGCTTACATTTGCT
TCTGGGATCCAGATCTTTCGAAGCTAGCGCTACCGGTCGCCACCATGGTGAGCAAGGGCGAGGAGCTGTT
CACCGGGGTGGTGCCCATCCTGGTCGAGCTGGACGGCGACGTAAACGGCCACAAGTTCAGCGTGTCCGGC
GAGGGCGAGGGCGATGCCACCTACGGCAAGCTGACCCTGAAGCTGATCTGCACCACCGGCAAGCTGCCCG
TGCCCTGGCCCACCCTCGTGACCACCCTGGGCTACGGCGTGCAGTGCTTCGCCCGCTACCCCGACCACAT
GAAGCAGCACGACTTCTTCAAGTCCGCCATGCCCGAAGGCTACGTCCAGGAGCGCACCATCTTCTTCAAG
GACGACGGCAACTACAAGACCCGCGCCGAGGTGAAGTTCGAGGGCGACACCCTGGTGAACCGCATCGAGC
TGAAGGGCATCGACTTCAAGGAGGACGGCAACATCCTGGGGCACAAGCTGGAGTACAACTACAACAGCCA
CAACGTCTATATCACCGCCGACAAGCAGAAGAACGGCATCAAGGCCAACTTCAAGATCCGCCACAACATC
GAGGACGGCGGCGTGCAGCTCGCCGACCACTACCAGCAGAACACCCCCATCGGCGACGGCCCCGTGCTGC
TGCCCGACAACCACTACCTGAGCTACCAGTCCAAGCTGAGCAAAGACCCCAACGAGAAGCGCGATCACAT
GGTCCTGCTGGAGTTCGTGACCGCCGCCGGGATCACTCTCGGCATGGACGAGCTGTACAAGTAAGTCGAC
GGCGCGCCGCGGCCGCGAATTCGATATCATAATCAACCTCTGGATTACAAAATTTGTGAAAGATTGACTG
GTATTCTTAACTATGTTGCTCCTTTTACGCTATGTGGATACGCTGCTTTAATGCCTTTGTATCATGCTAT
TGCTTCCCGTATGGCTTTCATTTTCTCCTCCTTGTATAAATCCTGGTTAGTTCTTGCCACGGCGGAACTC
ATCGCCGCCTGCCTTGCCCGCTGCTGGACAGGGGCTCGGCTGTTGGGCACTGACAATTCCGTGGCTCGAG
AGATCTTCGACTGTGCCTTCTAGTTGCCAGCCATCTGTTGTTTGCCCCTCCCCCGTGCCTTCCTTGACCC
TGGAAGGTGCCACTCCCACTGTCCTTTCCTAATAAAATGAGGAAATTGCATCGCATTGTCTGAGTAGGTG
TCATTCTATTCTGGGGGGTGGGGTGGGGCAGGACAGCAAGGGGGAGGATTGGGAAGACAATAGCAGGCAT
GAGATCTCACGTGCGGACCGAGCGGCCGCAGGAACCCCTAGTGATGGAGTTGGCCACTCCCTCTCTGCGC
GCTCGCTCGCTCACTGAGGCCGGGCGACCAAAGGTCGCCCGACGCCCGGGCTTTGCCCGGGCGGCCTCAG
TGAGCGAGCGAGCGCGCAGCTGCCTGCAGGGGCGCCTGATGCGGTATTTTCTCCTTACGCATCTGTGCGG
TATTTCACACCGCATA
[95 nt withheld, positions 3307-3401]
T
[46 nt withheld, positions 3403-3448]
C
[141 nt withheld, positions 3450-3590]
CCTTTGACGTTGGAGTCCACGTTCTTT
[37 nt withheld, positions 3618-3654]
ACTCTATCTCGGGCTATTCTTTTGATTTATAAGGGATTTTGCCGATTTCGGTCTATTGGTTAAAAAATGA
GCTGATTTAACAAAAATTTAACGCGAATTTTAACAAAATATTAACGTTTACAATTTTATGGTGCACTCTC
AGTACAATCTGCTCTGATGCCGCATAGTTAAGCCAGCCCCGACACCCGCCAACACCCGCTGACGCGCCCT
GACGGGCTTGTCTGCTCCCGGCATCCGCTTACAGACAAGCTGTGACCGTCTCCGGGAGCTGCATGTGTCA
GAGGTTTTCACCGTCATCACCGAAACGCGCGAGACGAAAGGGCCTCGTGATACGCCTATTTTTATAGGTT
AATGTCATGATAATAATGGTTTCTTAGACGTCAGGTGGCACTTTTCGGGGAAATGTGCGCGGAACCCCTA
TTTGTTTATTTTTCTAAATACATTCAAATATGTATCCGCTCATGAGACAATAACCCTGATAAATGCTTCA
ATAATATTGAAAAAGGAAGAGTATGAGTATTCAACATTTCCGTGTCGCCCTTATTCCCTTTTTTGCGGCA
TTTTGCCTTCCTGTTTTTGCTCACCCAGAAACGCTGGTGAAAGTAAAAGATGCTGAAGATCAGTTGGGTG
CACGAGTGGGTTACATCGAACTGGATCTCAACAGCGGTAAGATCCTTGAGAGTTTTCGCCCCGAAGAACG
TTTTCCAATGATGAGCACTTTTAAAGTTCTGCTATGTGGCGCGGTATTATCCCGTATTGACGCCGGGCAA
GAGCAACTCGGTCGCCGCATACACTATTCTCAGAATGACTTGGTTGAGTACTCACCAGTCACAGAAAAGC
ATCTTACGGATGGCATGACAGTAAGAGAATTATGCAGTGCTGCCATAACCATGAGTGATAACACTGCGGC
CAACTTACTTCTGACAACGATCGGAGGACCGAAGGAGCTAACCGCTTTTTTGCACAACATGGGGGATCAT
GTAACTCGCCTTGATCGTTGGGAACCGGAGCTGAATGAAGCCATACCAAACGACGAGCGTGACACCACGA
TGCCTGTAGCAATGGCAACAACGTTGCGCAAACTATTAACTGGCGAACTACTTACTCTAGCTTCCCGGCA
ACAATTAATAGACTGGATGGAGGCGGATAAAGTTGCAGGACCACTTCTGCGCTCGGCCCTTCCGGCTGGC
TGGTTTATTGCTGATAAATCTGGAGCCGGTGAGCGTGGGTCTCGCGGTATCATTGCAGCACTGGGGCCAG
ATGGTAAGCCCTCCCGTATCGTAGTTATCTACACGACGGGGAGTCAGGCAACTATGGATGAACGAAATAG
ACAGATCGCTGAGATAGGTGCCTCACTGATTAAGCATTGGTAACTGTCAGACCAAGTTTACTCATATATA
CTTTAGATTGATTTAAAACTTCATTTTTAATTTAAAAGGATCTAGGTGAAGATCCTTTTTGATAATCTCA
TGACCAAAATCCCTTAACGTGAGTTTTCGTTCCACTGAGCGTCAGACCCCGTAGAAAAGATCAAAGGATC
TTC
Features (pLannotate 1.2.2; 14 found; start..end, strand, type, name):
      1..589     +  rep_origin     ori: high-copy-number ColE1/pMB1/pBR322/pUC origin of replication
    662..689     +  repeat_region  AAV2 ITR (fragment): inverted terminal repeat of adeno-associated virus serotype 2 inverted
    718..745     +  repeat_region  AAV2 ITR (fragment): inverted terminal repeat of adeno-associated virus serotype 2 inverted
   1865..2581    +  CDS            SYFP2: SYFP2 is a basic (constitutively fluorescent) yellow fluorescent protein published in 2006, derived from Aequorea victoria. It is reported to be a very rapidly-maturing monomer with moderate acid sensitivity.
   2621..2778    +  misc_feature   WPRE (fragment): woodchuck hepatitis virus posttranscriptional regulatory element
   2784..2864    +  misc_feature   WPRE (fragment): woodchuck hepatitis virus posttranscriptional regulatory element
   2881..2992    +  polyA_signal   bGH poly(A) signal: bovine growth hormone polyadenylation signal
   3110..3250    +  repeat_region  AAV2 ITR: inverted terminal repeat of adeno-associated virus serotype 2 inverted
   3255..3306    -  misc_feature   bom (fragment): basis of mobility region from pBR322
   3325..3780    +  rep_origin     f1 ori (sequence partly withheld): f1 bacteriophage origin of replication; arrow indicates direction of (+) strand synthesis
   3781..3830    -  misc_feature   bom (fragment): basis of mobility region from pBR322
   3932..3967    -  CDS            rop (fragment): Rop protein, which maintains plasmids at low copy number; rop
   4062..4166    +  promoter       AmpR promoter: bla
   4167..5027    +  CDS            AmpR: β-lactamase; bla; confers resistance to ampicillin, carbenicillin, and related antibiotics
