[The description below was written by a language model from this plasmid's Addgene catalogue record and pLannotate feature annotations shown in this document.]
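Description:
AiP1546 - pAAV-AiE2213m-minBG-SYFP2-WPRE3-BGHpA is an AAV transfer plasmid built on a pAAV2 backbone, intended for packaging a recombinant AAV genome that reports the activity of a candidate brain-cell enhancer. It is maintained in bacteria as a high-copy plasmid through a ColE1/pUC-type origin and is selected with ampicillin via the β-lactamase gene and its own promoter. A filamentous phage origin (called f1 in one sequence record and M13 in the other) is also present, along with small remnants of pBR322 bom and rop sequences. The recombination-reduced growth strain listed is a common choice for keeping the repeat-rich ITRs intact.

Between the AAV2 inverted terminal repeats, which provide the cis signals for replication and encapsidation of the vector genome, lies a single expression cassette. The AiE2213m enhancer sits upstream of minBG, a minimal promoter. Such a promoter has little activity alone, so transcription depends largely on the enhancer and is meant to be restricted to the cell populations in which that enhancer is active. The cassette drives SYFP2, a rapidly maturing monomeric yellow fluorescent protein, followed by WPRE3, a shortened woodchuck posttranscriptional element that boosts transcript expression while saving packaging space, and the bovine growth hormone polyadenylation signal.

The automated annotation does not label the enhancer or minimal promoter, which presumably occupy the unannotated stretch of roughly a kilobase upstream of SYFP2. The left ITR is detected only as short fragments, whereas the right ITR is annotated in full. The two sequence records are about 5.2 kb, differ by one nucleotide in length, and show the same layout. The record does not specify which brain cell types the enhancer targets.
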