Addgene plasmid #241516: AiP1546 - pAAV-AiE2213m-minBG-SYFP2-WPRE3-BGHpA
Purpose: AiE2213m is an enhancer sequence, designed to drive AAV-mediated transgene expression in specific populations of brain cells
Depositing lab: Bosiljka Tasic. Depositing organization: Allen Institute.
Backbone
  Vector backbone: pAAV2
  Vector type: AAV
Growth in bacteria
  Bacterial resistance: Ampicillin, 100 μg/mL
  Growth temperature: 37°C
  Growth strain: NEB Stable
  Copy number: High Copy
Gene/Insert
  Gene/Insert name: SYFP2
  Species: Synthetic
  Promoter: minBG
  Cloning method: Restriction Enzyme; 5′ cloning site MluI (not destroyed); 3′ cloning site MreI (not destroyed)
Terms and licenses: Academic/Nonprofit Terms; Industry Terms: Not Available to Industry
How to cite: AiP1546 - pAAV-AiE2213m-minBG-SYFP2-WPRE3-BGHpA was a gift from Bosiljka Tasic (Addgene plasmid # 241516 ; http://n2t.net/addgene:241516 ; RRID:Addgene_241516)
